>Addgene plasmid #29428 | Venus Cam KII alpha | depositor partial sequence | sequence record 13743 | Author sequence
GCTACCATCACCTGCACCCGATTCACAGAAGAGTACCAGCTCTTTGAGGAACTGGGAAAGGGAGCCTTCT
CTGTGGTGCGCAGGTGTGTGAAGGTGCTGGCTGGTCAGGAGTATGCTGCCAAGATTATCAACACCAAGAA
GCTTTCAGCCAGAGATCACCAGAAGCTGGAGCGTGAGGCCCGCATCTGCCGCTTGTTGAAGCACCCCAAT
ATCGTCCGACTCCATGACAGCATCTCCGAGGAGGGGCACCACTACCTTATCTTCGATCTGGTTACTGGTG
GGGAACTGTTTGAAGACATTGTGGCCCGGGAGTATTACAGTGAAGCTGATGCCAGCCACTGTATCCAGCA
GATCTTGGAGGCTGTGCTACACTGTCACCAGATGGGGGTGGTGCATCGTGACCTGAAGCCTGAGAATCTG
TTGCTGGCCTCGAAGCTCAAGGGCGCTGCTGTGAAGCTGGCAGACTTTGGCCTGGCCATAGAGGTGGAGG
GGGAGCAGCAGGCATGGTTTGGGTTCGCAGGGACACCTGGATACCTCTCCCCAGAAGTGCTGAGGAAGGA
CCCGTACGGGAAGCCCGTGGACCTGTGGGCCTGTGGCGTCATCCTGTATATCTTGCTGGTTGGGTATCCC
CCGTTCTGGGATGAAGACCAGCATCGCCTGTACCAGCAGATCAAAGCTGGTGCCTATGATTTCCCATCAC
CAGAATGGGACACCGTCACCCCAGAAGCCAAGGATCTGATCAATAAGATGCTGACCATCAACCCATCCAA
ACGCATCACGGCCGCTGAGGCTCTCAAGCACCCATGGATCTCGCACCGCTCCACCGTGGCCTCCTGCATG
CACAGACAGGAGACCGTGGACTGCCTGAAGAAGTTCAATGCCAGGAGGAAACTGAAGGGAGCCATCCTCA
CCACTATGCTGGCCACCAGGAACTTCTCCGGAGGGAAGAGCGGAGGAAACAAGAAGAACGATGGTGTGAA
GGAATCTTCTGAGAGCACCAACACCACCATTGAGGACGAAGACACCAAAGTGCGCAAACAGGAAATTATC
AAAGTGACAGAGCAGCTGATCGAAGCCATAAGCAATGGAGACTTTGAGTCCTACACGAAGATGTGCGACC
CTGGAATGACAGCCTTTGAACCAGAGGCCCTGGGGAACCTGGTGGAGGGCCTGGACTTTCATCGATTCTA
TTTTGAAAACTTGTGGTCCCGGAACAGCAAGCCCGTGCACACCACCATCCTGAACCCTCACATCCACCTG
ATGGGTGACGAGTCAGCCTGCATCGCCTATATCCGCATCACTCAGTACCTGGATGCAGGCGGCATACCCC
GCACGGCCCAGTCAGAGGAGACCCGCGTCTGGCACCGCAGGGACGGCAAATGGCAGATCGTCCACTTCCA
CAGATCTGGGGCGCCCTCCGTCCTGCCGCATTGA
