>Addgene plasmid #29428 | Venus Cam KII alpha | addgene partial sequence | sequence record 35004 | 29428 with EGFP-C
GGAGAGCTGTCAGTCCGGACTCAGATCTCGAGCTCAAGCTTCGAATTCTGCAGTCGACGCTACCATCACC
TGCACCCGATTCACAGAAGAGTACCAGCTCTTTGAGGAACTGGGAAAGGGAGCCTTCTCTGTGGTGCGCA
GGTGTGTGAAGGTGCTGGCTGGTCAGGAGTATGCTGCCAAGATTATCAACACCAAGAAGCTTTCAGCCAG
AGATCACCAGAAGCTGGAGCGTGAGGCCCGCATCTGCCGCTTGTTGAAGCACCCCAATATCGTCCGACTC
CATGACAGCATCTCCGAGGAGGGGCACCACTACCTTATCTTCGATCTGGTTACTGGTGGGGAACTGTTTG
AAGACATTGTGGCCCGGGAGTATTACAGTGAAGCTGATGCCAGCCACTGTATCCAGCAGATCTTGGAGGC
TGTGCTACACTGTCACCAGATGGGGGTGGTGCATCGTGACCTGAAGCCTGAGAATCTGTTGCTGGCCTCG
AAGCTCAAGGGCGCTGCTGTGAAGCTGGCAGACTTTGGCCTGGCCATAGAGGTGGAGGGGGAGCAGCAGG
CATGGTTTGGGTTCGCAGGGACACCTGGATACCTCTCCCCAGAAGTGCTGAGGAAGGACCCGTACGGGAA
GCCCGTGGACCTGTGGGCCTGTGGCGTCATCCTGTATATCTTGCTGGTTGGGTATCCCCCGTTCTGGGAT
GAAGACCAGCATCGCCTGTACCAGCAGATCAAAGCTGGTGCCTATGATTTCCCATCACCAGAATGGGACA
CCGTCACCCCAGAAGCCAAGGATCTGATCAATAAGATGCTGACCATCAACCCATCCAAACGCATCACGGC
CGCTGAGGCTCTCAAGCACCCATGGATCTCGCACCGCTCCACCGTGGCCTCCT
