[The description below was written by a language model from this plasmid's Addgene catalogue record.]
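Description:
Venus Cam KII alpha is a mammalian expression plasmid built on the pEGFP-C1 backbone, encoding the alpha isoform of mouse calcium/calmodulin-dependent protein kinase II (CaMKIIα) fused at its N terminus to the yellow fluorescent protein Venus. The roughly 1.4 kb CaMKIIα coding sequence was inserted by restriction cloning between the SalI and BamHI sites of the C-terminal fusion polylinker, and both sites remain intact. The record lists Venus as the N-terminal tag, which implies that it occupies the fluorescent protein position of the parental vector, although no feature table is supplied to confirm the exact arrangement or linker. The promoter is likewise not stated. pEGFP-C1-type vectors normally drive the fusion from the CMV immediate-early promoter with an SV40 polyadenylation signal, but this is a property of the backbone family and is not stated in the entry.

The plasmid is maintained at high copy number in E. coli under kanamycin selection. The same resistance cassette provides neomycin resistance in mammalian cells, so stable transfectants can be selected with G418.

The associated publication concerns structural rearrangement of the CaMKIIα catalytic domains during activation. The construct therefore fits with fluorescence-based studies in living cells, such as imaging the localisation of the tagged kinase or using the fluorophores attached to subunits of the multimeric holoenzyme to report on their proximity and on conformational changes upon activation. The catalogue entry does not itself specify a particular assay.
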