Addgene plasmid #29428: Venus Cam KII alpha
Depositing lab: Steven Vogel. Depositing organization: National Institute on Alcohol Abuse & Alcoholism (NIAAA). Publication: Structural rearrangement of CaMKIIalpha catalytic domains encodes activation. Thaler C, Koushik SV, Puhl HL, Blank PS, Vogel SS. Proc Natl Acad Sci U S A. 2009 Apr 14. 106(15):6369-74. 10.1073/pnas.0901913106 PubMed 19339497.
Backbone
  Vector backbone: pEGFP C1
  Backbone size w/o insert (bp): 3984
  Vector type: Mammalian Expression
  Selectable markers: Neomycin (select with G418)
Growth in bacteria
  Bacterial resistance: Kanamycin, 50 μg/mL
  Growth temperature: 37°C
  Growth strain: DH5alpha
  Copy number: High Copy
Gene/Insert
  Gene/Insert name: Venus CAM KII Alpha (alt name: V-Cam)
  Species: M. musculus (mouse)
  Insert size (bp): 1437
  GenBank ID: NM_171825
  Tag / fusion protein: Venus (N terminal on insert)
  Cloning method: Restriction Enzyme; 5′ cloning site Sal 1 (not destroyed); 3′ cloning site Bam HI (not destroyed)
  Sequencing primers: 5′ CCAAAATCAACGGGACTTTCC; 3′ CAGGTTCAGGGGGAGGTGTGG
Terms and licenses: Academic/Nonprofit Terms; Industry Terms: Not Available to Industry
How to cite: Venus Cam KII alpha was a gift from Steven Vogel (Addgene plasmid # 29428 ; http://n2t.net/addgene:29428 ; RRID:Addgene_29428)
